Addgene plasmid #170147: pFastBac-CHD7 (936-2997)
Purpose: Expresses residues 936-2997 of CHD7 in insect cells
Depositing lab: Robert Kingston. Depositing organization: Massachusetts General Hospital. Publication: Chromatin remodeling by the CHD7 protein is impaired by mutations that cause human developmental disorders. Bouazoune K, Kingston RE. Proc Natl Acad Sci U S A. 2012 Nov 20;109(47):19238-43. doi: 10.1073/pnas.1213825109. Epub 2012 Nov 7. PubMed 23134727.
Backbone
  Vector backbone: pFastBac1
  Backbone size w/o insert (bp): 4776
  Total vector size (bp): 10935
  Vector type: Insect Expression
Growth in bacteria
  Bacterial resistance: Ampicillin, 100 μg/mL
  Growth temperature: 37°C
  Growth strain: DH5alpha
  Copy number: High Copy
Gene/Insert
  Gene/Insert name: chromodomain helicase DNA binding protein 7
  Species: H. sapiens (human)
  Insert size (bp): 6213
  Mutation: N-terminal truncation of residues 1-935
  GenBank ID: NM_017780
  Entrez Gene: CHD7 (a.k.a. CRG, HH5, IS3, KAL5)
  Tag / fusion protein: FLAG (C terminal on insert)
  Cloning method: Unknown
  Sequencing primers: 5′ FastbacF; 3′ FastbacR
Terms and licenses: Academic/Nonprofit Terms; Industry Terms: Not Available to Industry
How to cite: pFastBac-CHD7 (936-2997) was a gift from Robert Kingston (Addgene plasmid # 170147 ; http://n2t.net/addgene:170147 ; RRID:Addgene_170147)
