[The description below was written by a language model from this plasmid's Addgene catalogue record and pLannotate feature annotations shown in this document.]
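Description:
pFastBac-CHD7 (936-2997) is a baculovirus donor plasmid built on the pFastBac1 backbone for expressing an N-terminally truncated form of human CHD7 (chromodomain helicase DNA binding protein 7) in insect cells. The insert, about 6.2 kb, encodes residues 936-2997, with residues 1-935 deleted, and carries a C-terminal FLAG epitope tag that allows detection and affinity purification. In bacteria the plasmid is maintained at high copy through a ColE1/pUC-type origin and selected with ampicillin via the β-lactamase gene. An f1 phage origin and a fragment of the pBR322 bom region are also annotated in the backbone. The catalogue lists a total size of 10,935 bp, while the sequenced record is 10,986 nt, a small discrepancy the record does not explain.

The CHD7-FLAG coding sequence sits downstream of the Autographa californica polyhedrin promoter, a very strong late baculoviral promoter, and is followed by an SV40 polyadenylation signal (the short large T antigen fragment annotated just upstream of it is part of that SV40 segment). This expression cassette, together with a gentamicin resistance gene driven by an integron-derived Pc promoter, is flanked by the Tn7L and Tn7R ends of a mini-Tn7 element. In pFastBac-type systems this arrangement allows site-specific transposition of the cassette into a baculovirus shuttle vector (bacmid) in a suitable E. coli strain, with gentamicin selecting for the transposed segment. The resulting recombinant bacmid is used to generate virus for insect cell infection. The associated publication concerns chromatin remodeling by CHD7 and its impairment by disease-causing mutations, which is consistent with use of this construct to produce recombinant protein for biochemical assays.
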