Features (pLannotate 1.2.2; 15 found; start..end, strand, type, name):
    513..541     -  promoter       Pc promoter: intI1 (promoter lies within the coding sequence); class 1 integron promoter
    519..866     -  CDS            YPR2_ECOLX (fragment): Protein predicted: Swiss-Prot protein existence level 4. From Escherichia coli.
    893..984     +  promoter       polyhedrin promoter: polh from Autographa californica; promoter for the baculovirus polyhedrin gene
   1068..7253    +  CDS            CHD7 (fragment): CHD7_HUMAN - Also known as KIAA1416. Experimental evidence at protein level: Swiss-Prot protein existence level 1. Probable transcription regulator. Maybe involved in the in 45S precursor rRNA production. From Homo sapiens (Human).
   7257..7277    +  CDS            FLAG (fragment): FLAG® epitope tag, followed by an enterokinase cleavage site
   7359..7442    +  CDS            large T antigen (fragment): large T antigen from SV40 (simian virus 40)
   7465..7599    +  polyA_signal   SV40 poly(A) signal: SV40 polyadenylation signal
   7628..7793    -  mobile_element Tn7L: mini-Tn7 element (left end of the Tn7 transposon) Tn7
   7977..8431    +  rep_origin     f1 ori (sequence partly withheld): f1 bacteriophage origin of replication; arrow indicates direction of (+) strand synthesis
   8457..8561    +  promoter       AmpR promoter: bla
   8562..9422    +  CDS            AmpR: β-lactamase; bla; confers resistance to ampicillin, carbenicillin, and related antibiotics
   9593..10181   +  rep_origin     ori: high-copy-number ColE1/pMB1/pBR322/pUC origin of replication
  10367..10418   -  misc_feature   bom (fragment): basis of mobility region from pBR322
  10486..10710   -  mobile_element Tn7R: mini-Tn7 element (right end of the Tn7 transposon) Tn7
  10777..324     -  CDS            GmR (across the origin): gentamycin acetyltransferase; aacC1; confers resistance to gentamycin
>Addgene plasmid #170147 | pFastBac-CHD7 (936-2997) | addgene full sequence | sequence record 337600 | Addgene NGS Result
GATATAGATCTCACTACGCGGCTGCTCAAACTTGGGCAGAACGTAAGCCGCGAGAGCGCCAACAACCGCT
TCTTGGTCGAAGGCAGCAAGCGCGATGAATGTCTTACTACGGAGCAAGTTCCCGAGGTAATCGGAGTCCG
GCTGATGTTGGGAGTAGGTGGCTACGTCTCCGAACTCACGACCGAAAAGATCAAGAGCAGCCCGCATGGA
TTTGACTTGGTCAGGGCCGAGCCTACATGTGCGAATGATGCCCATACTTGAGCCACCTAACTTTGTTTTA
GGGCGACTGCCCTGCTGCGTAACATCGTTGCTGCTGCGTAACATCGTTGCTGCTCCATAACATCAAACAT
CGACCCACGGCGTAACGCGCTTGCTGCTTGGATGCCCGAGGCATAGACTGTACAAAAAAACAGTCATAAC
AAGCCATGAAAACCGCCACTGCGCCGTTACCACCGCTGCGTTCGGTCAAGGTTCTGGACCAGTTGCGTGA
GCGCATACGCTACTTGCATTACAGTTTACGAACCGAACAGGCTTATGTCAACTGGGTTCGTGCCTTCATC
CGTTTCCACGGTGTGCGTCACCCGGCAACCTTGGGCAGCAGCGAAGTCGAGGCATTTCTGTCCTGGCTGG
CGAACGAGCGCAAGGTTTCGGTCTCCACGCATCGTCAGGCATTGGCGGCCTTGCTGTTCTTCTACGGCAA
GGTGCTGTGCACGGATCTGCCCTGGCTTCAGGAGATCGGAAGACCTCGGCCGTCGCGGCGCTTGCCGGTG
GTGCTGACCCCGGATGAAGTGGTTCGCATCCTCGGTTTTCTGGAAGGCGAGCATCGTTTGTTCGCCCAGG
ACTCTAGCTATAGTTCTAGTGGTTGGCTACGTATACTCCGGAATATTAATAGATCATGGAGATAATTAAA
ATGATAACCATCTCGCAAATAAATAAGTATTTTACTGTTTTCGTAACAGTTTTGTAATAAAAAAACCTAT
AAATATTCCGGATTATTCATACCGTCCCACCATCGGGCGCGGATCCCGGTCCGAAGCGCGCGGAATTCAA
AGGCCTACGTCGACAAGATGTCCAGGGAGCCGGAAACAGAGCGTGTGGAGCGACCTCCTGCTGATGATTG
GAAGAAATCGGAGAGTTCCAGGGAGTATAAAAACAATAACAAACTCAGGGAATACCAGTTGGAGGGAGTA
AACTGGCTACTTTTCAATTGGTACAACATGCGAAACTGCATTTTAGCAGATGAAATGGGTTTGGGAAAAA
CTATCCAGTCCATTACATTTCTCTATGAGATATATTTGAAAGGAATCCATGGCCCTTTTTTAGTAATTGC
CCCATTGTCCACAATCCCCAACTGGGAAAGGGAATTCCGAACCTGGACAGAGTTGAACGTGGTTGTGTAT
CATGGGAGTCAAGCTAGTCGTCGGACCATTCAGTTGTATGAAATGTACTTCAAAGATCCCCAGGGTCGAG
TGATAAAGGGGTCCTATAAGTTTCATGCCATCATCACTACATTTGAGATGATTTTGACTGATTGTCCTGA
GCTGCGGAATATTCCATGGCGCTGTGTAGTCATTGATGAAGCCCACAGGCTGAAGAACAGGAACTGCAAG
CTGTTGGAGGGACTCAAGATGATGGACTTGGAACACAAAGTGCTGCTGACGGGAACCCCACTCCAGAACA
CTGTGGAAGAACTCTTCAGCTTGCTTCATTTCTTGGAACCAAGTCGCTTCCCTTCAGAAACCACATTTAT
GCAAGAATTTGGTGATCTAAAAACAGAAGAGCAGGTGCAAAAACTTCAAGCTATTCTAAAGCCAATGATG
TTGAGACGTCTCAAAGAGGATGTAGAAAAGAACTTGGCCCCCAAAGAAGAAACTATTATTGAAGTTGAGC
TAACAAACATTCAGAAGAAATATTACCGAGCCATCCTTGAGAAGAATTTCACATTTCTTTCCAAAGGCGG
TGGTCAAGCTAACGTACCTAACCTATTAAACACTATGATGGAATTGCGGAAGTGCTGCAATCATCCGTAC
CTTATCAATGGTGCTGAAGAGAAAATTTTGGAAGAGTTTAAAGAAACACACAATGCAGAGTCTCCAGATT
TTCAGCTCCAGGCAATGATCCAGGCTGCTGGCAAGCTAGTGCTGATTGACAAGCTGCTGCCAAAACTGAA
GGCTGGTGGCCACAGGGTGCTTATCTTTTCCCAGATGGTGCGCTGCTTGGACATACTGGAAGACTACCTC
ATTCAAAGACGGTACCCATATGAAAGGATCGACGGCCGAGTAAGAGGCAACCTCCGCCAGGCAGCTATCG
ACAGATTCTCCAAACCTGATTCTGATAGGTTTGTTTTCCTCCTGTGTACAAGGGCAGGAGGTTTAGGCAT
TAACCTCACTGCTGCTGATACCTGCATCATCTTTGATTCAGACTGGAATCCCCAAAATGACCTCCAGGCT
CAGGCTAGATGTCATAGAATAGGACAGAGCAAATCTGTGAAAATCTACAGGCTGATTACAAGAAATTCCT
ATGAAAGGGAAATGTTCGACAAGGCTAGTTTGAAACTGGGCCTGGATAAAGCTGTGCTACAGTCTATGAG
TGGAAGAGAAAATGCTACCAATGGGGTACAACAGCTTTCCAAGAAAGAAATAGAGGATCTTCTACGAAAA
GGGGCCTATGGTGCACTCATGGATGAGGAGGATGAAGGGTCTAAATTCTGTGAAGAAGATATTGATCAGA
TCCTCCTACGTCGAACCCACACCATTACCATTGAGTCAGAAGGGAAAGGTTCCACATTTGCTAAGGCCAG
TTTTGTTGCATCTGGAAATAGGACAGATATTTCCTTGGATGATCCAAATTTCTGGCAAAAGTGGGCTAAG
AAGGCTGAATTGGATATTGATGCCTTAAATGGGAGGAACAACCTGGTTATTGATACTCCAAGAGTGAGAA
AGCAGACCAGGCTCTACAGTGCAGTGAAGGAAGATGAGCTGATGGAGTTCTCAGACTTGGAAAGTGATTC
TGAAGAAAAGCCCTGTGCAAAGCCACGGCGTCCCCAGGATAAGTCACAGGGCTATGCAAGGAGTGAATGT
TTCAGGGTGGAGAAGAATCTGCTTGTCTATGGTTGGGGACGGTGGACAGACATTCTTTCCCACGGACGCT
ATAAACGCCAACTCACTGAGCAAGATGTAGAAACCATCTGCAGAACCATCCTGGTGTACTGTCTTAATCA
TTACAAAGGGGATGAGAATATCAAAAGCTTCATCTGGGATCTGATCACACCCACAGCGGATGGCCAGACT
CGAGCCTTGGTCAACCATTCCGGTTTGTCAGCTCCTGTGCCAAGGGGAAGGAAGGGAAAGAAGGTGAAAG
CCCAGAGCACACAGCCGGTGGTGCAGGATGCCGACTGGCTGGCCAGCTGCAACCCAGATGCCCTGTTCCA
GGAGGACAGCTACAAGAAACACCTGAAGCATCACTGTAACAAGGTCCTGCTGCGTGTCCGCATGCTGTAC
TACCTAAGACAAGAAGTGATAGGAGACCAGGCGGATAAGATCTTAGAGGGTGCTGACTCAAGTGAAGCCG
ATGTGTGGATCCCTGAACCTTTCCATGCTGAAGTTCCTGCAGATTGGTGGGATAAGGAAGCAGACAAATC
CCTCTTAATTGGAGTGTTCAAACATGGCTATGAGAAGTACAACTCCATGCGAGCTGACCCCGCGCTGTGC
TTTCTGGAACGAGTCGGTATGCCTGATGCCAAGGCCATAGCTGCCGAGCAAAGAGGAACAGACATGCTAG
CAGATGGTGGTGACGGGGGAGAATTTGATAGAGAAGATGAAGACCCAGAATATAAACCAACCAGAACACC
GTTCAAAGATGAAATAGATGAATTTGCAAATTCTCCTTCAGAGGATAAGGAAGAATCCATGGAAATACAT
GCCACAGGCAAGCACAGTGAGAGTAATGCTGAGTTAGGCCAACTTTACTGGCCTAACACTTCAACCCTGA
CTACACGTCTGCGCCGGCTCATTACTGCCTATCAGCGCAGCTATAAAAGGCAACAGATGAGGCAAGAGGC
CCTAATGAAGACTGACCGGCGCAGACGGCGGCCTCGAGAGGAAGTGAGAGCTCTGGAAGCGGAAAGGGAA
GCTATTATATCTGAGAAGCGGCAAAAGTGGACAAGAAGAGAAGAGGCTGATTTTTACCGTGTGGTATCCA
CCTTTGGGGTTATTTTTGACCCTGTGAAACAGCAATTTGACTGGAACCAATTTAGAGCCTTTGCCAGGCT
TGACAAAAAATCTGATGAGAGTTTGGAGAAATACTTCAGTTGTTTTGTGGCCATGTGTAGGCGAGTATGT
CGAATGCCCGTCAAGCCAGATGATGAACCGCCCGACCTCTCCTCCATAATTGAGCCGATCACAGAGGAGC
GAGCCTCTCGAACTCTGTACCGCATTGAGCTGCTACGGAAGATCCGCGAGCAGGTTCTCCATCACCCCCA
GCTGGGAGAGAGGCTTAAGCTCTGCCAGCCAAGCTTGGATCTGCCAGAGTGGTGGGAGTGTGGACGGCAT
GACCGAGACTTGCTGGTTGGTGCTGCTAAACACGGGGTCAGTCGGACGGATTATCACATCCTCAATGACC
CTGAGTTATCCTTCTTGGATGCACATAAAAACTTTGCTCAAAACAGAGGGGCAGGTAATACATCTTCCTT
GAACCCACTGGCAGTTGGATTTGTCCAGACTCCTCCAGTCATCTCATCTGCTCATATTCAAGATGAGAGG
GTACTGGAACAAGCCGAAGGCAAAGTGGAGGAGCCTGAAAACCCAGCTGCCAAGGAGAAATGTGAGGGCA
AAGAAGAGGAAGAAGAAACCGATGGCAGCGGGAAGGAGAGCAAGCAGGAATGTGAGGCAGAGGCCAGCTC
TGTGAAAAATGAACTGAAAGGTGTTGAGGTCGGCGCAGACACTGGGTCCAAATCTATTTCAGAGAAAGGT
TCCGAAGAGGATGAAGAGGAAAAGCTGGAGGATGACGATAAGTCGGAAGAGTCTTCCCAGCCCGAAGCAG
GAGCTGTCTCTAGAGGGAAGAATTTTGATGAAGAAAGCAATGCTTCCATGAGCACTGCTAGAGATGAAAC
CCGAGATGGATTCTACATGGAGGACGGAGATCCTTCAGTAGCTCAGCTCCTTCATGAAAGAACATTTGCC
TTCTCGTTTTGGCCTAAGGATAGAGTAATGATAAACCGCTTAGACAACATCTGTGAAGCAGTGTTGAAAG
GCAAATGGCCAGTAAATAGGCGCCAGATGTTTGATTTCCAAGGCCTCATCCCAGGTTACACACCCACCAC
AGTGGACAGCCCCTTGCAGAAGAGGAGCTTTGCTGAGCTCTCCATGGTCGGCCAAGCCAGCATTAGTGGG
AGTGAGGACATCACTACGTCTCCTCAGTTGTCAAAGGAAGATGCCCTCAACCTCTCTGTCCCTCGCCAGC
GGAGGAGGAGGAGGAGAAAAATCGAAATTGAGGCCGAAAGAGCTGCCAAGAGGCGAAATCTCATGGAGAT
GGTTGCCCAGCTTCGAGAGTCTCAGGTGGTCTCAGAAAATGGACAAGAAAAAGTTGTAGATTTATCAAAG
GCCTCAAGAGAGGCAACAAGCTCTACCTCAAATTTTTCATCTCTTTCTTCAAAGTTTATCTTGCCTAATG
TCTCAACACCAGTGTCTGATGCCTTTAAGACTCAAATGGAACTGCTCCAAGCAGGCCTTTCGCGCACACC
CACAAGGCATCTCCTTAATGGCTCCCTAGTGGATGGAGAGCCTCCCATGAAGAGGAGGCGGGGAAGGAGG
AAAAATGTGGAGGGACTTGATCTGCTTTTCATGAGCCACAAACGGACGTCATTGAGTGCAGAGGATGCTG
AGGTGACCAAAGCTTTTGAAGAAGATATAGAGACCCCACCAACAAGAAACATTCCTTCTCCCGGACAGCT
GGACCCAGACACACGGATCCCTGTTATCAATCTTGAAGATGGGACTAGGCTGGTGGGGGAAGATGCTCCT
AAAAATAAGGATTTAGTTGAATGGCTGAAGCTGCACCCTACTTACACTGTTGATATGCCAAGTTATGTAC
CAAAGAATGCAGATGTGCTGTTTTCCTCATTTCAGAAACCGAAACAGAAACGACATAGATGTCGAAACCC
TAATAAATTGGATATAAACACTTTGACAGGAGAAGAAAGGGTGCCTGTTGTCAATAAACGAAATGGGAAG
AAGATGGGTGGAGCTATGGCGCCTCCAATGAAGGATCTACCCAGGTGGCTGGAAGAAAATCCTGAATTTG
CAGTTGCTCCAGACTGGACTGATATAGTTAAGCAGTCTGGTTTTGTTCCTGAGTCGATGTTTGACCGCCT
TCTCACTGGGCCTGTAGTGCGGGGAGAGGGAGCGAGCAGAAGAGGAAGAAGGCCCAAAAGTGAGATCGCC
AGAGCAGCCGCGGCCGCCGCTGCTGTGGCCTCCACGTCAGGGATCAACCCTTTGCTGGTGAACAGCCTGT
TTGCTGGAATGGACCTGACGAGCCTTCAGAATCTCCAGAATCTCCAGTCGCTCCAGCTGGCAGGCCTCAT
GGGCTTCCCTCCAGGACTGGCAACAGCTGCCACCGCCGGAGGCGATGCGAAGAACCCTGCTGCTGTGCTG
CCCCTGATGCTGCCAGGAATGGCGGGCCTGCCCAACGTGTTTGGCTTGGGCGGGCTGTTGAATAACCCTC
TGTCAGCTGCTACTGGAAACACCACTACTGCTTCTAGTCAAGGAGAACCGGAAGACAGCACTTCAAAAGG
AGAGGAGAAAGGAAATGAGAATGAAGACGAGAACAAAGACTCTGAGAAAAGCACAGATGCTGTTTCGGCT
GCTGACTCTGCGAATGGATCTGTTGGTGCTGCTACTGCCCCGGCTGGATTGCCCTCAAACCCGCTAGCCT
TCAACCCTTTCCTCCTGTCCACAATGGCCCCGGGCCTCTTCTACCCATCCATGTTTCTACCTCCAGGACT
GGGGGGATTGACGCTGCCTGGGTTCCCAGCATTGGCAGGACTTCAGAATGCCGTGGGCTCCAGCGAAGAA
AAGGCTGCTGACAAGGCTGAGGGAGGACCCTTTAAAGATGGAGAGACCCTTGAAGGCAGCGATGCCGAGG
AGAGCCTGGATAAGACTGCAGAGTCCTCCCTCTTAGAAGACGAAATAGCACAGGGTGAAGAGCTAGACTC
ACTTGATGGGGGGGATGAAATAGAAAACAATGAAAATGATGAAGACTACAAGGACGACGATGACAAGTAG
ACTAGTCGCGGCCGCTTTCGAATCTAGAGCCTGCAGTCTCGAGGCATGCGGTACCAAGCTTGTCGAGAAG
TACTAGAGGATCATAATCAGCCATACCACATTTGTAGAGGTTTTACTTGCTTTAAAAAACCTCCCACACC
TCCCCCTGAACCTGAAACATAAAATGAATGCAATTGTTGTTGTTAACTTGTTTATTGCAGCTTATAATGG
TTACAAATAAAGCAATAGCATCACAAATTTCACAAATAAAGCATTTTTTTCACTGCATTCTAGTTGTGGT
TTGTCCAAACTCATCAATGTATCTTATCATGTCTGGATCTGATCACTGCTTGAGCCTAGGAGATCCGAAC
CAGATAAGTGAAATCTAGTTCCAAACTATTTTGTCATTTTTAATTTTCGTATTAGCTTACGACGCTACAC
CCAGTTCCCATCTATTTTGTCACTCTTCCCTAAATAATCCTTAAAAACTCCATTTCCACCCCTCCCAGTT
CCCAACTATTTTGTCCGCCCACAGCGGGGCATTTTTCTTCCTGTTATGTTTTTAATCAAACATCCTGCCA
ACTCCATGTGACAAACCGTCATCTTCGGCTACTTTTTCTCTGTCACAGAATGAAAATTTTTCTGTCATCT
CTTCGTTATTAATGTTTGTAATTGACTGAATATCAACGCTTATTTGCAGCCTGAATGGCGAATGGG
[124 nt withheld, positions 7977-8100]
C
[91 nt withheld, positions 8102-8192]
A
[49 nt withheld, positions 8194-8242]
CCTTTGACGTTGGAGTCCACGTTCTT
[37 nt withheld, positions 8269-8305]
ACCCTATCTCGGTCTATTCTTTTGATTTATAAGGGATTTTGCCGATTTCGGCCTATTGGTTAAAAAATGA
GCTGATTTAACAAAAATTTAACGCGAATTTTAACAAAATATTAACGCTTACAATTTAGGTGGCACTTTTC
GGGGAAATGTGCGCGGAACCCCTATTTGTTTATTTTTCTAAATACATTCAAATATGTATCCGCTCATGAG
ACAATAACCCTGATAAATGCTTCAATAATATTGAAAAAGGAAGAGTATGAGTATTCAACATTTCCGTGTC
GCCCTTATTCCCTTTTTTGCGGCATTTTGCCTTCCTGTTTTTGCTCACCCAGAAACGCTGGTGAAAGTAA
AAGATGCTGAAGATCAGTTGGGTGCACGAGTGGGTTACATCGAACTGGATCTCAACAGCGGTAAGATCCT
TGAGAGTTTTCGCCCCGAAGAACGTTTTCCAATGATGAGCACTTTTAAAGTTCTGCTATGTGGCGCGGTA
TTATCCCGTATTGACGCCGGGCAAGAGCAACTCGGTCGCCGCATACACTATTCTCAGAATGACTTGGTTG
AGTACTCACCAGTCACAGAAAAGCATCTTACGGATGGCATGACAGTAAGAGAATTATGCAGTGCTGCCAT
AACCATGAGTGATAACACTGCGGCCAACTTACTTCTGACAACGATCGGAGGACCGAAGGAGCTAACCGCT
TTTTTGCACAACATGGGGGATCATGTAACTCGCCTTGATCGTTGGGAACCGGAGCTGAATGAAGCCATAC
CAAACGACGAGCGTGACACCACGATGCCTGTAGCAATGGCAACAACGTTGCGCAAACTATTAACTGGCGA
ACTACTTACTCTAGCTTCCCGGCAACAATTAATAGACTGGATGGAGGCGGATAAAGTTGCAGGACCACTT
CTGCGCTCGGCCCTTCCGGCTGGCTGGTTTATTGCTGATAAATCTGGAGCCGGTGAGCGTGGGTCTCGCG
GTATCATTGCAGCACTGGGGCCAGATGGTAAGCCCTCCCGTATCGTAGTTATCTACACGACGGGGAGTCA
GGCAACTATGGATGAACGAAATAGACAGATCGCTGAGATAGGTGCCTCACTGATTAAGCATTGGTAACTG
TCAGACCAAGTTTACTCATATATACTTTAGATTGATTTAAAACTTCATTTTTAATTTAAAAGGATCTAGG
TGAAGATCCTTTTTGATAATCTCATGACCAAAATCCCTTAACGTGAGTTTTCGTTCCACTGAGCGTCAGA
CCCCGTAGAAAAGATCAAAGGATCTTCTTGAGATCCTTTTTTTCTGCGCGTAATCTGCTGCTTGCAAACA
AAAAAACCACCGCTACCAGCGGTGGTTTGTTTGCCGGATCAAGAGCTACCAACTCTTTTTCCGAAGGTAA
CTGGCTTCAGCAGAGCGCAGATACCAAATACTGTTCTTCTAGTGTAGCCGTAGTTAGGCCACCACTTCAA
GAACTCTGTAGCACCGCCTACATACCTCGCTCTGCTAATCCTGTTACCAGTGGCTGCTGCCAGTGGCGAT
AAGTCGTGTCTTACCGGGTTGGACTCAAGACGATAGTTACCGGATAAGGCGCAGCGGTCGGGCTGAACGG
GGGGTTCGTGCACACAGCCCAGCTTGGAGCGAACGACCTACACCGAACTGAGATACCTACAGCGTGAGCT
ATGAGAAAGCGCCACGCTTCCCGAAGGGAGAAAGGCGGACAGGTATCCGGTAAGCGGCAGGGTCGGAACA
GGAGAGCGCACGAGGGAGCTTCCAGGGGGAAACGCCTGGTATCTTTATAGTCCTGTCGGGTTTCGCCACC
TCTGACTTGAGCGTCGATTTTTGTGATGCTCGTCAGGGGGGCGGAGCCTATGGAAAAACGCCAGCAACGC
GGCCTTTTTACGGTTCCTGGCCTTTTGCTGGCCTTTTGCTCACATGTTCTTTCCTGCGTTATCCCCTGAT
TCTGTGGATAACCGTATTACCGCCTTTGAGTGAGCTGATACCGCTCGCCGCAGCCGAACGACCGAGCGCA
GCGAGTCAGTGAGCGAGGAAGCGGAAGAGCGCCTGATGCGGTATTTTCTCCTTACGCATCTGTGCGGTAT
TTCACACCGCATAGACCAGCCGCGTAACCTGGCAAAATCGGTTACGGTTGAGTAATAAATGGATGCCCTG
CGTAAGCGGGTGTGGGCGGACAATAAAGTCTTAAACTGAACAAAATAGATCTAAACTATGACAATAAAGT
CTTAAACTAGACAGAATAGTTGTAAACTGAAATCAGTCCAGTTATGCTGTGAAAAAGCATACTGGACTTT
TGTTATGGCTAAAGCAAACTCTTCATTTTCTGAAGTGCAAATTGCCCGTCGTATTAAAGAGGGGCGTGGC
CAAGGGCATGGTAAAGACTATATTCGCGGCGTTGTGACAATTTACCGAACAACTCCGCGGCCGGGAAGCC
GATCTCGGCTTGAACGAATTGTTAGGTGGCGGTACTTGGGTCGATATCAAAGTGCATCACTTCTTCCCGT
ATGCCCAACTTTGTATAGAGAGCCACTGCGGGATCGTCACCGTAATCTGCTTGCACGTAGATCACATAAG
CACCAAGCGCGTTGGCCTCATGCTTGAGGAGATTGATGAGCGCGGTGGCAATGCCCTGCCTCCGGTGCTC
GCCGGAGACTGCGAGATCATA
