>Addgene plasmid #170147 | pFastBac-CHD7 (936-2997) | depositor partial sequence | sequence record 329784 | 5' end of CDS
GGATTATTCATACCGTCCCACCATCGGGCGCGGATCCCGGTCCGAAGCGCGCGGAATTCAAAGGCCTACG
TCGACAAGATGTCCAGGGAGCCGGAAACAGAGCGTGTGGAGCGACCTCCTGCTGATGATTGGAAGAAATC
GGAGAGTTCCAGGGAGTATAAAAACAATAACAAACTCAGGGAATACCAGTTGGAGGGAGTAAACTGGCTA
CTTTTCAATTGGTACAACATGCGAAACTGCATTTTAGCAGATGAAATGGGTTTGGGAAAAACTATCCAGT
CCATTACATTTCTCTATGAGATATATTTGAAAGGAATCCATGGCCCTTTTTTAGTAATTGCCCCATTGTC
CACAATCCCCAACTGGGAAAGGGAATTCCGAACCTGGACAGAGTTGAACGTGGTTGTGTATCATGGGAGT
CAAGCTAGTCGTCGGACCATTCAGTTGTATGAAATGTACTTCAAAGATCCCCAGGGTCGAGTGATAAAGG
GGTCCTATAAGTTTCATGCCATCATCACTACATTTGAGATGATTTTGACTGATTGTCCTGAGCTGCGGAA
TATTCCATGGCGCTGTGTAGTCATTGATGAAGCCCACAGGCTGAAGAACAGGAACTGCAAGCTGTTGGAG
GGACTCAAGATGATGGACTTGGAACACAAAGTGCTGCTGACGGGAACCCCACTCCAGAACACTGTGGAAG
AACTCTTCAGCTTGCTTCATTTCTTGGAACCAAGTCGCTTCCCTTCAGAAACCACATTTATGCAAGAATT
TGGTGATCTAAAAACA
