>Addgene plasmid #170147 | pFastBac-CHD7 (936-2997) | depositor partial sequence | sequence record 329785 | 3' end of CDS
GCAACAGCTGCCACCGCCGGAGGCGATGCGAAGAACCCTGCTGCTGTGCTGCCCCTGATGCTGCCAGGAA
TGGCGGGCCTGCCCAACGTGTTTGGCTTGGGCGGGCTGTTGAATAACCCTCTGTCAGCTGCTACTGGAAA
CACCACTACTGCTTCTAGTCAAGGAGAACCGGAAGACAGCACTTCAAAAGGAGAGGAGAAAGGAAATGAG
AATGAAGACGAGAACAAAGACTCTGAGAAAAGCACAGATGCTGTTTCGGCTGCTGACTCTGCGAATGGAT
CTGTTGGTGCTGCTACTGCCCCGGCTGGATTGCCCTCAAACCCGCTAGCCTTCAACCCTTTCCTCCTGTC
CACAATGGCCCCGGGCCTCTTCTACCCATCCATGTTTCTACCTCCAGGACTGGGGGGATTGACGCTGCCT
GGGTTCCCAGCATTGGCAGGACTTCAGAATGCCGTGGGCTCCAGCGAAGAAAAGGCTGCTGACAAGGCTG
AGGGAGGACCCTTTAAAGATGGAGAGACCCTTGAAGGCAGCGATGCCGAGGAGAGCCTGGATAAGACTGC
AGAGTCCTCCCTCTTAGAAGACGAAATAGCACAGGGTGAAGAGCTAGACTCACTTGATGGGGGGGATGAA
ATAGAAAACAATGAAAATGATGAAGACTACAAGGACGACGATGACAAGTAGACTAGTCGCGGCCGCTTTC
GAATCTAGAGCCTGCAGTCTCGAGGCATGCGGTACCAAGCTTGTCGAGAAGTACTAGA
